Addgene plasmid #23426: pDONR223-MAPKAPK2
Depositing lab: William Hahn & David Root. Depositing organization: Dana-Farber Cancer Institute. Publication: COT drives resistance to RAF inhibition through MAP kinase pathway reactivation. Johannessen CM, Boehm JS, Kim SY, Thomas SR, Wardwell L, Johnson LA, Emery CM, Stransky N, Cogdill AP, Barretina J, Caponigro G, Hieronymus H, Murray RR, Salehi-Ashtiani K, Hill DE, Vidal M, Zhao JJ, Yang X, Alkan O, Kim S, Harris JL, Wilson CJ, Myer VE, Finan PM, Root DE, Roberts TM, Golub T, Flaherty KT, Dummer R, Weber BL, Sellers WR, Schlegel R, Wargo JA, Hahn WC, Garraway LA. Nature. 2010 Dec 16;468(7326):968-72. doi: 10.1038/nature09627 PubMed 21107320.
Backbone
  Vector backbone: pDONR223
  Backbone manufacturer: Invitrogen
  Backbone size w/o insert (bp): 5005
  Vector type: Gateway Donor vector
Growth in bacteria
  Bacterial resistance: Spectinomycin, 50 μg/mL
  Growth temperature: 37°C
  Growth strain: DH5alpha
  Copy number: High Copy
Gene/Insert
  Gene/Insert name: MAPKAPK2 (alt name: mitogen-activated protein kinase-activated protein kinase 2)
  Species: H. sapiens (human)
  Insert size (bp): 1152
  Mutation: P18A
  Entrez Gene: MAPKAPK2 (a.k.a. MAPKAP-K2, MK-2, MK2)
  Cloning method: Gateway Cloning
  Sequencing primers: 5′ M13pUC-fwd; 3′ M13rev
Terms and licenses: Academic/Nonprofit Terms; Industry Terms: Not Available to Industry
Depositor comments: The ORF has no Stop codon. This design enables easy recombination into a destination vector to add an epitope tag of choice and Stop codon to the ORF. Do NOT use this plasmid directly for transfections. A set of 4 custom lentiviral vectors is available ( pLX301 (http://www.addgene.org/25895/) , pLX302 (http://www.addgene.org/25896/) , pLX303 (http://www.addgene.org/25897/) , pLX304 (http://www.addgene.org/25890/) ) to be used to express these ORFs in mammalian cells. These plasmids are not included in the kit and must be ordered separately.
How to cite: pDONR223-MAPKAPK2 was a gift from William Hahn & David Root (Addgene plasmid # 23426 ; http://n2t.net/addgene:23426 ; RRID:Addgene_23426)
