[The description below was written by a language model from this plasmid's Addgene catalogue record.]
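Description:
pDONR223-MAPKAPK2 is a Gateway entry-type clone built on the Invitrogen pDONR223 donor vector backbone (about 5 kb without insert). It carries the human MAPKAPK2 open reading frame, which encodes mitogen-activated protein kinase-activated protein kinase 2 (also called MK2), a kinase that acts downstream in MAP kinase signalling. The plasmid is maintained in E. coli as a high-copy construct under spectinomycin selection. The insert is roughly 1.15 kb, was introduced by Gateway recombination, and is recorded as carrying a P18A substitution relative to the reference sequence. No feature table is provided, so the origin of replication and the exact recombination sites flanking the ORF are not itemised in the record. In a pDONR-derived clone of this kind, the ORF would normally sit between att sites that allow recombinational transfer. M13 forward and reverse primer sites on either side are listed for sequencing the insert.

The ORF deliberately lacks a stop codon. When it is recombined into a destination vector, it can therefore be read through into a C-terminal epitope tag and stop codon supplied by that vector. The record names no promoter for mammalian expression in this plasmid, and the depositor states explicitly that it should not be transfected directly. It serves instead as a shuttle source for the ORF. The depositor points to a companion set of four lentiviral destination vectors (the pLX301–pLX304 series) for expressing such ORFs in mammalian cells. The clone belongs to a kit of kinase ORFs associated with a study that looked for kinases driving resistance to RAF inhibition through reactivation of the MAP kinase pathway.
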