>Addgene plasmid #23426 | pDONR223-MAPKAPK2 | depositor partial sequence | sequence record 10938 | Author sequence
ATGCTGTCCAACTCCCAGGGCCAGAGCCCGCCGGTGCCGTTCCCCGCCCCGGCCCCGCCGCCGCCCCCGC
AGCAGTTCCCGCAGTTCCACGTCAAGTCCGGCCTGCAGATCAAGAAGAACGCCATCATCGATGACTACAA
GGTCACCAGCCAGGTCCTGGGGCTGGGCATCAACGGCAAAGTTTTGCAGATCTTCAACAAGAGGACCCAG
GAGAAATTCGCCCTCAAAATGCTTCAGGACTGCCCCAAGGCCCGCAGGGAGGTGGAGCTGCACTGGCGGG
CCTCCCAGTGCCCGCACATCGTACGGATCGTGGATGTGTACGAGAATCTGTACGCAGGGAGGAAGTGCCT
GCTGATTGTCATGGAATGTTTGGACGGTGGAGAACTCTTTAGCCGAATCCAGGATCGAGGAGACCAGGCA
TTCACAGAAAGAGAAGCATCCGAAATCATGAAGAGCATCGGTGAGGCCATCCAGTATCTGCATTCAATCA
ACATTGCCCATCGGGATGTCAAGCCTGAGAATCTCTTATACACCTCCAAAAGGCCCAACGTCATCCTGAA
ACTCACTGACTTTGGCTTTGCCAAGGAAACCACCAGCCACAACTCTTTGACCACTCCTTGTTATACACCG
TACTATGTGGCTCCAGAAGTGCTGGGTCCAGAGAAGTATGACAAGTCCTGTGACATGTGGTCCCTGGGTG
TCATCATGTACATCCTGCTGTGTGGGTATCCCCCCTTCTACTCCAACCACGGCCTTGCCATCTCTCCGGG
CATGAAGACTCGCATCCGAATGGGCCAGTATGAATTTCCCAACCCAGAATGGTCAGAAGTATCAGAGGAA
GTGAAGATGCTCATTCGGAATCTGCTGAAAACAGAGCCCACCCAGAGAATGACCATCACCGAGTTTATGA
ACCACCCTTGGATCATGCAATCAACAAAGGTCCCTCAAACCCCACTGCACACCAGCCGGGTCCTGAAGGA
GGACAAGGAGCGGTGGGAGGATGTCAAGGAGGAGATGACCAGTGCCTTGGCCACAATGCGCGTTGACTAC
GAGCAGATCAAGATAAAAAAGATTGAAGATGCATCCAACCCTCTGCTGCTGAAGAGGCGGAAGAAAGCTC
GGGCCCTGGAGGCTGCGGCTCTGGCCCACTTG
