>Addgene plasmid #23426 | pDONR223-MAPKAPK2 | addgene partial sequence | sequence record 29181 | 23426 with M13pUC-fwd
CTCGGGCCCAATAATGATTTTATTTTGACTGATAGTGACCTGTTCGTTGCAACAAATTGATGAGCAATGC
TTTTTTATAATGCCAACTTTGTACAAAAAAGTTGGCACCATGCTGTCCAACTCCCAGGGCCAGAGCCCGC
CGGTGCCGTTCCCCGCCCCGGCCCCGCCGCCGCCCCCGCAGCAGTTCCCGCAGTTCCACGTCAAGTCCGG
CCTGCAGATCAAGAAGAACGCCATCATCGATGACTACAAGGTCACCAGCCAGGTCCTGGGGCTGGGCATC
AACGGCAAAGTTTTGCAGATCTTCAACAAGAGGACCCAGGAGAAATTCGCCCTCAAAATGCTTCAGGACT
GCCCCAAGGCCCGCAGGGAGGTGGAGCTGCACTGGCGGGCCTCCCAGTGCCCGCACATCGTACGGATCGT
GGATGTGTACGAGAATCTGTACGCAGGGAGGAAGTGCCTGCTGATTGTCATGGAATGTTTGGACGGTGGA
GAACTCTTTAGCCGAATCCAGGATCGAGGAGACCAGGCATTCACAGAAAGAGAAGCATCCGAAATCATGA
AGAGCATCGGTGAGGCCATCCAGTATCTGCATTCAATCAACATTGCCCATCGGGATGTCAAGCCTGAG
